Addgene plasmid #184321: I64L
Purpose: To study dynamics of G-actin using NMR spectroscopy.
Depositing lab: Michael Rosen. Depositing organization: University of Texas Southwestern Medical Center. Publication: Bound nucleotide can control the dynamic architecture of monomeric actin. Ali R, Zahm JA, Rosen MK. Nat Struct Mol Biol. 2022 Apr;29(4):320-328. doi: 10.1038/s41594-022-00743-5. Epub 2022 Mar 24. PubMed 35332323.
Backbone
  Vector backbone: pPICZ B
  Backbone manufacturer: Invitrogen
  Backbone size w/o insert (bp): 3328
  Vector type: Yeast Expression
  Selectable markers: Zeocin
Growth in bacteria
  Bacterial resistance: Bleocin (Zeocin), 50 μg/mL
  Growth temperature: 37°C
  Growth strain: DH5alpha
  Copy number: Unknown
Gene/Insert
  Gene/Insert name: Act5C
  Species: D. melanogaster (fly)
  Insert size (bp): 1431
  Mutation: I64L
  Entrez Gene: Act5C (a.k.a. Dmel_CG4027, A, A4V404_DROME, ACT, ACT1_DROME, ACT5C, Ac5C, Act, Act-5C, Act5, Act5c, Actin, Actin/BAP47, Actin5C, ArpA, BAP47, Bap47, CG4027, Dmel\CG4027, F-ACTIN, F-Actin, F-actin, G-actin, M32055, T11, act, act 5C, act5C, actin, actin5C, actomyosin, anon-EST:fe2D2, beta-Actin, beta-actin, beta-actin/Bap47, chrX:5748184..5748304, cyt5C, f-actin, l(1)G0009, l(1)G0010, l(1)G0025, l(1)G0079, l(1)G0117, l(1)G0177, l(1)G0245, l(1)G0330, l(1)G0420, l(1)G0486)
  Promoter: AOX1
  Tag / fusion protein: Hexahistidine followed by B-thymosin (N terminal on insert)
  Cloning method: Restriction Enzyme; 5′ cloning site EcoRI (not destroyed); 3′ cloning site NotI (not destroyed)
  Sequencing primers: 5′ 5'-GACTGGTTCCAATTGACAAGC-3'; 3′ 5'-GCAAATGGCATTCTGACATCC-3'
Resource information
  A portion of this plasmid was derived from a plasmid made by: Lab stock
Terms and licenses: Academic/Nonprofit Terms; Industry Terms: Not Available to Industry
Depositor comments: Insert was expressed in fusion with beta-thymosin4. Can be expressed in GS115.
How to cite: I64L was a gift from Michael Rosen (Addgene plasmid # 184321 ; http://n2t.net/addgene:184321 ; RRID:Addgene_184321)
