[The description below was written by a language model from this plasmid's Addgene catalogue record and pLannotate feature annotations shown in this document.]
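Description:
I64L is a Pichia pastoris (Komagataella phaffii) expression plasmid built on the Invitrogen pPICZ B backbone, carrying Drosophila melanogaster cytoplasmic actin Act5C with an isoleucine-to-leucine substitution at residue 64. The insert sits between the EcoRI and NotI sites, downstream of the methanol-inducible AOX1 promoter and upstream of the AOX1 transcription terminator. The catalogue lists the tag as a hexahistidine followed by beta-thymosin at the N terminus of the insert. The feature table agrees in placing a thymosin beta-4 fragment between the AOX1 promoter and the actin coding sequence, but the only 6xHis-type match it detects (a short capTEV fragment) lies downstream of actin, near the terminator. The exact position of the His tag is therefore better checked against the sequence. Fusing actin to thymosin beta-4 is a known way to keep recombinant actin monomeric and unpolymerised during expression.

Propagation in E. coli relies on a high-copy ColE1/pUC-type origin. A single Sh ble (BleoR) gene provides Zeocin selection in both hosts, driven by the yeast TEF1 promoter and the bacterial EM7 promoter in tandem and ended by the CYC1 terminator. No yeast replication origin is annotated, consistent with the pPICZ design, in which the plasmid is maintained by integration into the Pichia genome. The depositor notes that strain GS115 can be used for expression.

The sequenced record is 5,978 nt, longer than the stated backbone plus insert. It contains insE1 and insF1 coding sequences from the E. coli IS3 insertion element between BleoR and the CYC1 terminator, which suggests a transposon insertion in the sequenced stock. The construct was made to produce a mutant G-actin for NMR studies of monomeric actin dynamics.
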