Features (pLannotate 1.2.2; 13 found; start..end, strand, type, name):
   1018..1140    -  CDS            TMSB4 (fragment): TYB4_BOVIN - Also known as THYB4. Experimental evidence at protein level: Swiss-Prot protein existence level 1. Seraspenide inhibits the entry of hematopoietic pluripotent stem cells into the S-phase. From Bos taurus (Bovine).
   1206..2144    -  promoter       AOX1 promoter: Pichia pastoris AOX1; inducible promoter, regulated by methanol
   2226..2814    +  rep_origin     ori: high-copy-number ColE1/pMB1/pBR322/pUC origin of replication
   2889..3136    -  terminator     CYC1 terminator: S. cerevisiae CYC1; transcription terminator for CYC1
   3210..4073    -  CDS            insF1: INSF1_ECOLI - Protein inferred from homology: Swiss-Prot protein existence level 3. Involved in the transposition of the insertion sequence IS3. From Escherichia coli (strain K12).
   4073..4369    -  CDS            insE1: INSE1_ECOLI - Protein inferred from homology: Swiss-Prot protein existence level 3. Involved in the transposition of the insertion sequence IS3. From Escherichia coli (strain K12).
   4463..4837    -  CDS            BleoR: antibiotic-binding protein; Sh ble from Streptoalloteichus hindustanus; confers resistance to bleomycin, phleomycin, and Zeocin™
   4856..4903    -  promoter       EM7 promoter: synthetic bacterial promoter&nbsp
   4910..5317    -  promoter       TEF1 promoter: S. cerevisiae TEF1; promoter for EF-1α
   5338..5584    -  terminator     AOX1 terminator: Pichia pastoris AOX1; transcription terminator for AOX1
   5588..5653    -  CDS            AOX1 (fragment): ALOX1_KOMPC - Experimental evidence at protein level: Swiss-Prot protein existence level 1. Major isoform of alcohol oxidase, which catalyzes the oxidation of methanol to formaldehyde and hydrogen peroxide, the first step in the methanol utilization pathway of methylotrophic yeasts. From Komagataella phaffii (strain ATCC 76273 / CBS 7435 / CECT 11047 / NRRL Y-11430 / Wegner 21-1) (Yeast) (Pichia pastoris).
   5664..5681    -  CDS            capTEV™ (fragment): composite tag for in vivo biotinylation, TEV protease cleavage, and 6xHis tagging
   5748..897     -  CDS            Act5C (across the origin): ACT1_DROME - Experimental evidence at protein level: Swiss-Prot protein existence level 1. Multiple isoforms are involved in various cellular functions such as cytoskeleton structure, cell mobility, chromosome movement and muscle contraction. From Drosophila melanogaster (Fruit fly).
>Addgene plasmid #184321 | I64L | addgene full sequence | sequence record 362187 | Addgene NGS Result
GACCGTATTTGCGTACAAGTCCTTTCTAATAGCTGCAGCACACTTCATGATAGAATTGTAAGTAGTCTCG
TGGATTCCACATGCCTCCATTCCCAAAAATGATGGCTGGAACAGGGCCTCAGGACATCGAAATCTTTCGT
TGCCGATGGTAATAACCTGACCGTCTGGCAATTCGTAAGACTTCTCAAGTGAACTACTAGATGCAGCTGT
AGCCATTTCCTGTTCAAAATCAAGGGCAACGTAACACAATTTTTCCTTAATATCTCTGACAATCTCACGC
TCAGCAGTTGTGGTAAAGGAGTACCCTCGTTCTGTAAGAATTTTCATAAGGTAATCAGTCAGGTCACGGC
CAGCCAAATCTAGACGCAAAATAGCATGAGGTAAAGCATAACCTTCGTATATTGGTACAGTATGAGAGAC
CCCATCTCCTGAGTCTAAAACTATTCCCGTGGTTCTGCCTGAAGCATACAAGGACAATACAGCTTGGATG
GCGACATACATGGCTGGAGTGTTGAAAGTCTCGAACATTATTTGGGTCATTTTTTCTCTATTGGCTTTTG
GATTAAGAGGAGCCTCTGTCAATAAGACTGGATGCTCTTCAGGTGCCACTCTCAATTCGTTGTAGAATGT
GTGATGCCAGATTTTCTCCATGTCATCCCAGTTAGTAACTATACCATGCTCAATTGGGTACTTCAATGTC
AACAATCCTCTTTTAGATTGAGCTTCGTCTCCCACGTAAGAGTCTTTTTGACCCATGCCGACCATTACGC
CTTGATGACGGGGTCGACCTACAATAGAAGGGAAAACAGCTCTAGGGGCGTCGTCCCCAGCAAAACCTGC
TTTACACATACCTGAACCGTTATCCACAACCAAGGCGGCTACCTCCTCATCACACATATGGCCTTGAAAG
TACAAGTTTTCTGATCCACCACTTCCTCCGGATCCGCCAGATCCACCTGATCCTCCTGAACCACCACTTC
CTCCAGAACCGCCAGAGCCACCGGATCCACCACTTTCACCGGCTTGTTTTTCCTGTTCAATAGTCTCCTT
ACTAGGTAGAGGGTTCTTCTCCTGGGTCTCTGTTTTTTTTAACTTGGATTTGTCAAACTTCTCAATCTCA
GCCATGTCGGGCTTGTCGGAGGCAGATCCACCAGAACCTCCGGAGCCGCCGTGATGATGATGATGGTGAC
CCATGGCGAATTCCTCGTTTCGAATAATTAGTTGTTTTTTGATCTTCTCAAGTTGTCGTTAAAAGTCGTT
AAAATCAAAAGCTTGTCAATTGGAACCAGTCGCAATTATGAAAGTAAGCTAATAATGATGATAAAAAAAA
AGGTTTAAGACAGGGCAGCTTCCTTCTGTTTATATATTGCTGTCAAGTAGGGGTTAGAACAGTTAAATTT
TGATCATGAACGTTAGGCTATCAGCAGTATTCCCACCAGAATCTTGGAAGCATACAATGTGGAGACAATG
CATAATCATCCAAAAAGCGGGTGTTTCCCCATTTGCGTTTCGGCACAGGTGCACCGGGGTTCAGAAGCGA
TAGAGAGACTGCGCTAAGCATTAATGAGATTATTTTTGAGCATTCGTCAATCAATACCAAACAAGACAAA
CGGTATGCCGACTTTTGGAAGTTTCTTTTTGACCAACTGGCCGTTAGCATTTCAACGAACCAAACTTAGT
TCATCTTGGATGAGATCACGCTTTTGTCATATTAGGTTCCAAGACAGCGTTTAAACTGTCAGTTTTGGGC
CATTTGGGGAACATGAAACTATTTGACCCCACACTCAGAAAGCCCTCATCTGGAGTGATGTTCGGGTGTA
ATGCGGAGCTTGTTGCATTCGGAAATAAACAAACATGAACCTCGCCAGGGGGGCCAGGATAGACAGGCTA
ATAAAGTCATGGTGTTAGTAGCCTAATAGAAGGAATTGGAATGAGCGAGCTCCAATCAAGCCCAATAACT
GGGCTGGTTTTTCGATGGCAAAAGTGGGTGTTGAGGAGAAGAGGAGTGGAGGTCCTGCGTTTGCAACGGT
CTGCTGCTAGTGTATCCCCTCCTGTTGCGTTTGGCACTTATGTGTGAGAATGGACCTGTGGATGTCGGAT
GGCAAAAAGGTTTCATTCAACCTTTCGTCTTTGGATGTTAGATCTGATCTCATGACCAAAATCCCTTAAC
GTGAGTTTTCGTTCCACTGAGCGTCAGACCCCGTAGAAAAGATCAAAGGATCTTCTTGAGATCCTTTTTT
TCTGCGCGTAATCTGCTGCTTGCAAACAAAAAAACCACCGCTACCAGCGGTGGTTTGTTTGCCGGATCAA
GAGCTACCAACTCTTTTTCCGAAGGTAACTGGCTTCAGCAGAGCGCAGATACCAAATACTGTTCTTCTAG
TGTAGCCGTAGTTAGGCCACCACTTCAAGAACTCTGTAGCACCGCCTACATACCTCGCTCTGCTAATCCT
GTTACCAGTGGCTGCTGCCAGTGGCGATAAGTCGTGTCTTACCGGGTTGGACTCAAGACGATAGTTACCG
GATAAGGCGCAGCGGTCGGGCTGAACGGGGGGTTCGTGCACACAGCCCAGCTTGGAGCGAACGACCTACA
CCGAACTGAGATACCTACAGCGTGAGCTATGAGAAAGCGCCACGCTTCCCGAAGGGAGAAAGGCGGACAG
GTATCCGGTAAGCGGCAGGGTCGGAACAGGAGAGCGCACGAGGGAGCTTCCAGGGGGAAACGCCTGGTAT
CTTTATAGTCCTGTCGGGTTTCGCCACCTCTGACTTGAGCGTCGATTTTTGTGATGCTCGTCAGGGGGGC
GGAGCCTATGGAAAAACGCCAGCAACGCGGCCTTTTTACGGTTCCTGGCCTTTTGCTGGCCTTTTGCTCA
CATGTTGGTCTCCAGCTTGCAAATTAAAGCCTTCGAGCGTCCCAAAACCTTCTCAAGCAAGGTTTTCAGT
ATAATGTTACATGCGTACACGCGTCTGTACAGAAAAAAAAGAAAAATTTGAAATATAAATAACGTTCTTA
ATACTAACATAACTATAAAAAAATAAATAGGGACCTAGACTTCAGGTTGTCTAACTCCTTCCTTTTCGGT
TAGAGCGGATGTGGGGGGAGGGCGTGAATGTAAGCGTGACATAACTAATTACATGATATCGACAAAGGAA
AAGGGGGACGGATCTCCGAGGCCTCGTGATCCTACCCACGTAATATGGACACAGGCCTAAGCGAGGTTCT
TGTTTTCAAATTGTTCCGGACTGAGGCCGCCACACCAACTGTGCCGCCGCCACCGATTGTAATCACATTC
GATATAATTAAACACCGTTGCCCGCATTATTTCCCGGCTGATAAAGTGTTCTCCATGGATACATTCCACT
TTCAGCGAATGAAAGAAGCTTTCCACGCAGGCATTATCGTAGCAGCAACCTTTTGCGCTCATACTTCCAC
GCAGATTATGCCGCTTCAGTTGCGCCTGATAATCTGCTGAACAGTACTGGCCTCCACGGTCCGTGTGAAC
GATAACGTTCCGGGGCCTCTTACGCCGCCACAGCGCCATCTGCAGGGCATCGCAGGCCAGTTGCGCCGTC
ATGCGTGGCGACATTGACCAGCCAATAACGGCACGTGACCACAGGTCAATGACCACTGCCAGATACAGCC
AGCCTTCATCTGTACGTAAGTACGTGATGTCTCCTGCCCACTTCTGGTTCGGGCCACTGGCGTAAAAATC
CTGCTCCAACAGATTTTCTGACACAGGCAGGCCGTGTGCGCGGTAGCTGACCGGGCTGAACTTCCGGGAG
GCCTTTGCCCTCAGTCCCTGACGGCGCAGGCTTGCCGCCACGGTTTTTACGTTAAAGGGGTAACCCTGAG
CACGCAGTTCATCCGTCAGGCGTGGGGCACCGTAACGCTGTTTTGACCGGGTAAAAGCCGCGAGGACAAC
GCTGTCGCAGTGTTGGCGGAACTGCTGACGCGTGCTTATCCTTGTCCGCCGCTGACACCACGTATACCAG
CCGCTGCGGGCCACCCGGAGCACGCGGCACATTGCTTTGATGCTGAACTCAGCCTGATGTTTTTCAATAA
AGACATACTTCATTTCAGGCGCTTCGCGAAGTATGTCGCGGCCTTTTGGAGGATAGCCAGCTCTTCATCC
CGTTCTGCCAGCTGGCGTTTGAGACGTGCAATCTCGGTAGACATCTCCAGTTCACGTTCAGAAGACGTCT
GCTGATTTTGCTGTTTACTGCGCCAGTTGTAGAGCTGTGATTCATACAGGCTGAGTTCACGGGCTGCGGC
AGTAACACCGATGCGTTCAGCAAGCTTCAGGGCTTCACTGCGAAATTCAGGCGAATGCTGTTTACGGGGT
TTTTTACTGGTTGATACTGTTTTTGTCATGTGAGTCACCTCTGACTGAGAGTTTACTCACTTAGCCGCGT
GTCCACTATTGCTGGGTAAGATCATCGGACCCGTCGGGCCGCGTCGGACGTGTCAGTCCTGCTCCTCGGC
CACGAAGTGCACGCAGTTGCCGGCCGGGTCGCGCAGGGCGAACTCCCGCCCCCACGGCTGCTCGCCGATC
TCGGTCATGGCCGGCCCGGAGGCGTCCCGGAAGTTCGTGGACACGACCTCCGACCACTCGGCGTACAGCT
CGTCCAGGCCGCGCACCCACACCCAGGCCAGGGTGTTGTCCGGCACCACCTGGTCCTGGACCGCGCTGAT
GAACAGGGTCACGTCGTCCCGGACCACACCGGCGAAGTCGTCCTCCACGAAGTCCCGGGAGAACCCGAGC
CGGTCGGTCCAGAACTCGACCGCTCCGGCGACGTCGCGCGCGGTGAGCACCGGAACGGCACTGGTCAACT
TGGCCATGGTTTAGTTCCTCACCTTGTCGTATTATACTATGCCGATATACTATGCCGATGATTAATTGTC
AACACCGCCCTTAGATTAGATTGCTATGCTTTCTTTCTAATGAGCAAGAAGTAAAAAAAGTTGTAATAGA
ACAAGAAAAATGAAACTGAAACTTGAGAAATTGAAGACCGTTTATTAACTTAAATATCAATGGGAGGTCA
TCGAAAGAGAAAAAAATCAAAAAAAAAAATTTTCAAGAAAAAGAAACGTGATAAAAATTTTTATTGCCTT
TTTCGACGAAGAAAAAGAAACGAGGCGGTCTCTTTTTTCTTTTCCAAACCTTTAGTACGGGTAATTAACG
ACACCCTAGAGGAAGAAAGAGGGGAAATTTAGTATGCTGTGCTTGGGTGTTTTGAAGTGGTACGGCGATG
CGCGGAGTCCGAGAAAATCTGGAAGAGTAAAAAAGGAGTAGAAACATTTTGAAGCTATGGTGTGTGGGGG
ATCCGCACAAACGAAGGTCTCACTTAATCTTCTGTACTCTGAAGAGGAGTGGGAAATACCAAGAAAAACA
TCAAACTCGAATGATTTTCCCAAACCCCTACCACAAGATATTCATCAGCTGCGAGATAGGCTGATCAGGA
GCAAGCTCGTACGAGAAGAAACAAAATGACAAAAAAAATCCTATACTATATAGGTTACAAATAAAAAAGT
ATCAAAAATGAAGCCTGCATCTCTCAGGCAAATGGCATTCTGACATCCTCTTGATTAGAATCTAGCAAGA
CCGGTCTTCTCGTAAGTGCCCAACTTGAACTGAGGAACAGTCATGTCTAAGGCTACAAACTCAATGATGA
TGATGATGATGGTCGACGGCGCTATTCAGATCCTCTTCTGAGATGAGTTTTTGTTCTAGAAAGCTGGCGG
CCGCTTAAAAGCACTTACGGTGGACGATACTTGGTCCTGATTCATCGTATTCCTGTTTAGAGATCCACAT
TTGTTGGAATGTACTAAGAGAGGCCAATATAGAACCGCCTATCCAAACAGAATACTTACGCTCAGGTGGT
GCGATGATTTTAATTTTCATAGTAGATGGAGCCAAGGCCGTGATTTCCTTTTGCATTCTATCTGCAATAC
CTGGGTACATCGTAGTTCCTCCACTCAG
